Addgene plasmid #175437: pTub-alpha1-Lifeact-GFP
Purpose: F-actin structures labelling
Depositing lab: Frank Bradke & Sebastián Dupraz. Depositing organization: Deutsches Zentrum fuer Neurodegenerative Erkrankungen (DZNE). Publication: In Situ Visualization of Axon Growth and Growth Cone Dynamics in Acute Ex Vivo Embryonic Brain Slice Cultures. Alfadil E, Bradke F, Dupraz S. J Vis Exp. 2021 Oct 14;(176). doi: 10.3791/63068. PubMed 34723948.
Backbone
  Vector backbone: pTub-alpha1-EGFP
  Backbone size w/o insert (bp): 4501
  Total vector size (bp): 5291
  Vector type: Mammalian Expression
Growth in bacteria
  Bacterial resistance: Kanamycin, 50 μg/mL
  Growth temperature: 37°C
  Growth strain: NEB Stable
  Copy number: Unknown
Gene/Insert
  Gene/Insert name: Lifeact-EGFP
  Species: H. sapiens (human)
  Insert size (bp): 790
  Promoter: pTub-alpha1
  Tag / fusion protein: EGFP (C terminal on insert)
  Cloning method: Restriction Enzyme; 5′ cloning site HindIII (not destroyed); 3′ cloning site NotI (not destroyed)
  Sequencing primers: 5′ pCAG forward (GCAACGTGCTGGTTATTGTG); 3′ pCAG_AcGFP forward (5'-GTTCGGCTTCTGGCGTGTG-3'
Terms and licenses: Academic/Nonprofit Terms; Industry Terms: Not Available to Industry
How to cite: pTub-alpha1-Lifeact-GFP was a gift from Frank Bradke & Sebastián Dupraz (Addgene plasmid # 175437 ; http://n2t.net/addgene:175437 ; RRID:Addgene_175437)
