[The description below was written by a language model from this plasmid's Addgene catalogue record and pLannotate feature annotations shown in this document.]
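Description:
pTub-alpha1-Lifeact-GFP is a mammalian expression plasmid of about 5.3 kb, built on the pTub-alpha1-EGFP backbone, for fluorescent labelling of filamentous actin in living cells. Its payload is Lifeact, a 17-amino-acid F-actin-binding peptide derived from the start of budding yeast Abp140, fused at its C terminus to EGFP. The catalogue lists the insert species as human, although the annotation gives a yeast origin for the peptide. The fusion was cloned between HindIII and NotI sites and is followed by an SV40 polyadenylation signal. A short annotated large T antigen fragment just upstream of that signal is probably part of the SV40 terminator region rather than an expressed product. Expression is recorded as driven by the tubulin alpha-1 promoter. The automated feature table does not annotate this element, but the roughly 1.1 kb unannotated stretch upstream of the cloning site remnant and Lifeact is where it would be expected to lie.

The rest of the plasmid has the architecture typical of EGFP-N/C-type vectors. A high-copy ColE1/pUC origin supports propagation in E. coli, and an f1 origin is also present. A NeoR/KanR (aph(3')-II) cassette sits behind tandem bacterial (bla) and SV40 early promoters and ends in an HSV TK polyadenylation signal. This arrangement gives kanamycin selection in bacteria and could in principle allow G418 selection in mammalian cells. The small ble and bGH poly(A) fragments appear to be incidental matches. The associated publication concerns imaging of axon growth and growth cone dynamics in acute ex vivo embryonic brain slice cultures. This fits use of the construct to visualise actin dynamics in neurons.
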