Features (pLannotate 1.2.2; 13 found; start..end, strand, type, name):
   1123..1165    +  misc_feature   MCS (fragment): multiple cloning site
   1166..1216    +  CDS            Lifeact: peptide that binds filamentous actin (Riedl et al., 2008) first 17 amino acids of budding yeast Abp140
   1238..1957    +  CDS            EGFP: the original enhanced GFP (Yang et al., 1996) mammalian codon-optimized
   1974..2057    +  CDS            large T antigen (fragment): large T antigen from SV40 (simian virus 40)
   2080..2201    +  polyA_signal   SV40 poly(A) signal: SV40 polyadenylation signal
   2235..2663    -  rep_origin     f1 ori (sequence partly withheld): f1 bacteriophage origin of replication; arrow indicates direction of (+) strand synthesis
   2690..2794    +  promoter       AmpR promoter: bla
   2796..3153    +  promoter       SV40 promoter: SV40 enhancer and early promoter
   3188..3982    +  CDS            NeoR/KanR: aminoglycoside phosphotransferase from Tn5; aph(3')-II (or nptII); confers resistance to neomycin, kanamycin, and G418 (Geneticin®)
   4003..4155    +  CDS            ble (fragment): BLE_KLEPN - Experimental evidence at protein level: Swiss-Prot protein existence level 1. Binding protein with a strong affinity to the bleomycin family of antibiotics. Binds to CL990; an antimitotic-antibiotic compound. From Klebsiella pneumoniae.
   4214..4261    +  polyA_signal   HSV TK poly(A) signal: herpes simplex virus thymidine kinase polyadenylation signal (Cole and Stacy, 1985)
   4352..4368    -  polyA_signal   bGH poly(A) signal (fragment): bovine growth hormone polyadenylation signal
   4590..5178    +  rep_origin     ori: high-copy-number ColE1/pMB1/pBR322/pUC origin of replication
>Addgene plasmid #175437 | pTub-alpha1-Lifeact-GFP | addgene full sequence | sequence record 375581 | Addgene NGS Result
TAGTTATTATGCTGAATTCCGTATTAGGAGGGATGGCTCATTTCTAGGGACAAAATAACACAGGCTCTGG
GGTGAGGTAGGGTCGGGTAAGGGGGCGAGCGGGGAGGGGTGATGGGAGAGCACTACCGCTAAAGAAAGCA
AGCTCTCTAGTAAAGCGTTAAGTACTACTTTGTATATTGTTTCTCTTTTTTCCTTTCTCTCTCTCTCTCT
CTTTGTTTGTTTTTGGTTTTTGAGACAGGATATCACACTATATATCCAGGCCGGGTACAAAATAACCGCA
GTCCTCCGCTTCCCAATGCTGGGATTTACAGGCATAAACCACTAAGGGCGGTTATGATGACCTTGAGCTG
CAAGTCTTCCTGCCTCTGCCTCCCGGGTGCTGTTGAGGGTCATAGGCGTGGTCTATTCATACTGAGCTTC
TGAATTTTGCTCAAATATTAATAATAATAGTAATAATAATAACCACAATAATACAACTGTAAAACTAAAC
ATTTACCCACGCCTTTTTGACCATCATTCCCATAGCTCTTGCTACTTTATTTAAAGCGAACAGAGATGTT
GAATCCTGACGGAACGTATTTAAATTTAGTGTAGTATAAATGAAAAGCTGGAATTTACCATAAAGAATCT
CAACACAAATTCTGTGATTAAGTGTTGGGGAAAACCTTAAATTATCCTAACTACAGTTTAAGGTTTAAGC
TCCGTATAATCACCCAACCCCCGTTTTCTTTCTTCCCTCTCTACCCCTCCCCAGCTCCACCCCATAATGG
ATGCTCGGCTAGTTGCTTTTGCGAGGCCTTTGTCTGAAGGATGCAAAATCTACGGATGCTAGCGAGGGGG
GGAAGGGGGGAGAGATTACCTCATACCATGTCGCTTGCACCAATCACCACTCTCCTGTCGCGGCTTCTCT
GGGCAGACGGAGGGGTCTGGACCAACAGGAAAAGGCCTTGGCCCATCCCCATGGTGACCGAGCTGTATAT
AAGGAGGCGCATCCGCCCAAGTGCCGCAGGTTCTCTTACATCGACCGCTTAAGAGTCGCGCTGTAAGAAG
CAACACCTCCTCCTCGCCTCCGCCATCCACCCGGCAGCCGCGAAGCAGCAACACCGGTGAGCGGGGGATC
CACTAGCGCTACCGGACTCAGATCTCGAGCTCAAGCTTCGAATTCATGGGTGTCGCAGATTTGATCAAGA
AATTCGAAAGCATCTCAAAGGAAGAAGGGGATCCACCGGTCGCCACCATGGTGAGCAAGGGCGAGGAGCT
GTTCACCGGGGTGGTGCCCATCCTGGTCGAGCTGGACGGCGACGTAAACGGCCACAAGTTCAGCGTGTCC
GGCGAGGGCGAGGGCGATGCCACCTACGGCAAGCTGACCCTGAAGTTCATCTGCACCACCGGCAAGCTGC
CCGTGCCCTGGCCCACCCTCGTGACCACCCTGACCTACGGCGTGCAGTGCTTCAGCCGCTACCCCGACCA
CATGAAGCAGCACGACTTCTTCAAGTCCGCCATGCCCGAAGGCTACGTCCAGGAGCGCACCATCTTCTTC
AAGGACGACGGCAACTACAAGACCCGCGCCGAGGTGAAGTTCGAGGGCGACACCCTGGTGAACCGCATCG
AGCTGAAGGGCATCGACTTCAAGGAGGACGGCAACATCCTGGGGCACAAGCTGGAGTACAACTACAACAG
CCACAACGTCTATATCATGGCCGACAAGCAGAAGAACGGCATCAAGGTGAACTTCAAGATCCGCCACAAC
ATCGAGGACGGCAGCGTGCAGCTCGCCGACCACTACCAGCAGAACACCCCCATCGGCGACGGCCCCGTGC
TGCTGCCCGACAACCACTACCTGAGCACCCAGTCCGCCCTGAGCAAAGACCCCAACGAGAAGCGCGATCA
CATGGTCCTGCTGGAGTTCGTGACCGCCGCCGGGATCACTCTCGGCATGGACGAGCTGTACAAGTAAAGC
GGCCGCGACTCTAGATCATAATCAGCCATACCACATTTGTAGAGGTTTTACTTGCTTTAAAAAACCTCCC
ACACCTCCCCCTGAACCTGAAACATAAAATGAATGCAATTGTTGTTGTTAACTTGTTTATTGCAGCTTAT
AATGGTTACAAATAAAGCAATAGCATCACAAATTTCACAAATAAAGCATTTTTTTCACTGCATTCTAGTT
GTGGTTTGTCCAAACTCATCAATGTATCTTAAGGCGTAAATTGTAAGCGTTAATATTTTGTTAAAATTCG
CGTTAAATTTTTGTTAAATCAGCTCATTTTTTAACCAATAGGCCGAAATCGGCAAAATCCCTTATAAATC
AAAAGAATAGACCGAGATAGGGT
[37 nt withheld, positions 2334-2370]
AAAGAACGTGGACTCCAACGTCAAAGG
[49 nt withheld, positions 2398-2446]
T
[91 nt withheld, positions 2448-2538]
G
[124 nt withheld, positions 2540-2663]
CAGGTGGCACTTTTCGGGGAAATGTGCGCGGAACCCCTATTTGTTTATTTTTCTAAATACATTCAAATAT
GTATCCGCTCATGAGACAATAACCCTGATAAATGCTTCAATAATATTGAAAAAGGAAGAGTCCTGAGGCG
GAAAGAACCAGCTGTGGAATGTGTGTCAGTTAGGGTGTGGAAAGTCCCCAGGCTCCCCAGCAGGCAGAAG
TATGCAAAGCATGCATCTCAATTAGTCAGCAACCAGGTGTGGAAAGTCCCCAGGCTCCCCAGCAGGCAGA
AGTATGCAAAGCATGCATCTCAATTAGTCAGCAACCATAGTCCCGCCCCTAACTCCGCCCATCCCGCCCC
TAACTCCGCCCAGTTCCGCCCATTCTCCGCCCCATGGCTGACTAATTTTTTTTATTTATGCAGAGGCCGA
GGCCGCCTCGGCCTCTGAGCTATTCCAGAAGTAGTGAGGAGGCTTTTTTGGAGGCCTAGGCTTTTGCAAA
GATCGATCAAGAGACAGGATGAGGATCGTTTCGCATGATTGAACAAGATGGATTGCACGCAGGTTCTCCG
GCCGCTTGGGTGGAGAGGCTATTCGGCTATGACTGGGCACAACAGACAATCGGCTGCTCTGATGCCGCCG
TGTTCCGGCTGTCAGCGCAGGGGCGCCCGGTTCTTTTTGTCAAGACCGACCTGTCCGGTGCCCTGAATGA
ACTGCAAGACGAGGCAGCGCGGCTATCGTGGCTGGCCACGACGGGCGTTCCTTGCGCAGCTGTGCTCGAC
GTTGTCACTGAAGCGGGAAGGGACTGGCTGCTATTGGGCGAAGTGCCGGGGCAGGATCTCCTGTCATCTC
ACCTTGCTCCTGCCGAGAAAGTATCCATCATGGCTGATGCAATGCGGCGGCTGCATACGCTTGATCCGGC
TACCTGCCCATTCGACCACCAAGCGAAACATCGCATCGAGCGAGCACGTACTCGGATGGAAGCCGGTCTT
GTCGATCAGGATGATCTGGACGAAGAGCATCAGGGGCTCGCGCCAGCCGAACTGTTCGCCAGGCTCAAGG
CGAGCATGCCCGACGGCGAGGATCTCGTCGTGACCCATGGCGATGCCTGCTTGCCGAATATCATGGTGGA
AAATGGCCGCTTTTCTGGATTCATCGACTGTGGCCGGCTGGGTGTGGCGGACCGCTATCAGGACATAGCG
TTGGCTACCCGTGATATTGCTGAAGAGCTTGGCGGCGAATGGGCTGACCGCTTCCTCGTGCTTTACGGTA
TCGCCGCTCCCGATTCGCAGCGCATCGCCTTCTATCGCCTTCTTGACGAGTTCTTCTGAGCGGGACTCTG
GGGTTCGAAATGACCGACCAAGCGACGCCCAACCTGCCATCACGAGATTTCGATTCCACCGCCGCCTTCT
ATGAAAGGTTGGGCTTCGGAATCGTTTTCCGGGACGCCGGCTGGATGATCCTCCAGCGCGGGGATCTCAT
GCTGGAGTTCTTCGCCCACCCTAGGGGGAGGCTAACTGAAACACGGAAGGAGACAATACCGGAAGGAACC
CGCGCTATGACGGCAATAAAAAGACAGAATAAAACGCACGGTGTTGGGTCGTTTGTTCATAAACGCGGGG
TTCGGTCCCAGGGCTGGCACTCTGTCGATACCCCACCGAGACCCCATTGGGGCCAATACGCCCGCGTTTC
TTCCTTTTCCCCACCCCACCCCCCAAGTTCGGGTGAAGGCCCAGGGCTCGCAGCCAACGTCGGGGCGGCA
GGCCCTGCCATAGCCTCAGGTTACTCATATATACTTTAGATTGATTTAAAACTTCATTTTTAATTTAAAA
GGATCTAGGTGAAGATCCTTTTTGATAATCTCATGACCAAAATCCCTTAACGTGAGTTTTCGTTCCACTG
AGCGTCAGACCCCGTAGAAAAGATCAAAGGATCTTCTTGAGATCCTTTTTTTCTGCGCGTAATCTGCTGC
TTGCAAACAAAAAAACCACCGCTACCAGCGGTGGTTTGTTTGCCGGATCAAGAGCTACCAACTCTTTTTC
CGAAGGTAACTGGCTTCAGCAGAGCGCAGATACCAAATACTGTTCTTCTAGTGTAGCCGTAGTTAGGCCA
CCACTTCAAGAACTCTGTAGCACCGCCTACATACCTCGCTCTGCTAATCCTGTTACCAGTGGCTGCTGCC
AGTGGCGATAAGTCGTGTCTTACCGGGTTGGACTCAAGACGATAGTTACCGGATAAGGCGCAGCGGTCGG
GCTGAACGGGGGGTTCGTGCACACAGCCCAGCTTGGAGCGAACGACCTACACCGAACTGAGATACCTACA
GCGTGAGCTATGAGAAAGCGCCACGCTTCCCGAAGGGAGAAAGGCGGACAGGTATCCGGTAAGCGGCAGG
GTCGGAACAGGAGAGCGCACGAGGGAGCTTCCAGGGGGAAACGCCTGGTATCTTTATAGTCCTGTCGGGT
TTCGCCACCTCTGACTTGAGCGTCGATTTTTGTGATGCTCGTCAGGGGGGCGGAGCCTATGGAAAAACGC
CAGCAACGCGGCCTTTTTACGGTTCCTGGCCTTTTGCTGGCCTTTTGCTCACATGTTCTTTCCTGCGTTA
TCCCCTGATTCTGTGGATAACCGTATTACCGCCATGCAT
